Addgene plasmid #48252: pC1-HyPer-Red-C199S
Purpose: Hydrogen peroxide insensitive version of HyPerRed to be used as a pH control in HyPer experiments.
Depositing lab: Vsevolod Belousov. Depositing organization: Shemyakin-Ovchinnikov Institute of Bioorganic Chemistry. Publication: Red fluorescent genetically encoded indicator for intracellular hydrogen peroxide. Ermakova YG, Bilan DS, Matlashov ME, Mishina NM, Markvicheva KN, Subach OM, Subach FV, Bogeski I, Hoth M, Enikolopov G, Belousov VV. Nat Commun. 2014 Oct 21;5:5222. doi: 10.1038/ncomms6222. PubMed 25330925.
Backbone
  Vector backbone: pC1
  Backbone size w/o insert (bp): 3975
  Total vector size (bp): 5406
  Vector type: Mammalian Expression
Growth in bacteria
  Bacterial resistance: Kanamycin, 50 μg/mL
  Growth temperature: 37°C
  Growth strain: XL1 Blue
  Copy number: High Copy
Gene/Insert
  Gene/Insert name: HYPER-RED-C199S (alt name: SYPHER-RED)
  Species: Synthetic
  Insert size (bp): 1431
  Promoter: CMV
  Cloning method: Restriction Enzyme; 5′ cloning site NheI (not destroyed); 3′ cloning site EcoRI (not destroyed)
  Sequencing primers: 5′ cggtgggaggtctatataag; 3′ tgggaggttttttaaagcaag
Terms and licenses: Academic/Nonprofit Terms; Industry Terms: Not Available to Industry
How to cite: pC1-HyPer-Red-C199S was a gift from Vsevolod Belousov (Addgene plasmid # 48252 ; http://n2t.net/addgene:48252 ; RRID:Addgene_48252)
