[The description below was written by a language model from this plasmid's Addgene catalogue record and pLannotate feature annotations shown in this document.]
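Description:
pC1-HyPer-Red-C199S is a mammalian expression plasmid of about 5.4 kb built on the pC1 backbone. It carries a synthetic 1.4 kb insert encoding the C199S mutant of the red fluorescent hydrogen peroxide indicator HyPerRed, also known as SypHer-Red. The coding sequence sits between retained NheI and EcoRI sites, directly downstream of the human cytomegalovirus immediate early enhancer and promoter. It is followed by a remnant of the multiple cloning site and an SV40 polyadenylation signal, so the probe is expressed constitutively in transfected mammalian cells. The automated annotation labels the open reading frame simply as HyPerRed, because it does not distinguish the point mutation named in the catalogue entry.

The plasmid replicates in E. coli at high copy number from a ColE1/pUC-type origin and is selected with kanamycin. A single Tn5 aminoglycoside phosphotransferase (NeoR/KanR) gene is preceded by tandem bacterial (bla) and SV40 early promoters and ends with an HSV TK polyadenylation signal. This one marker therefore confers kanamycin resistance in bacteria and can provide G418 resistance in mammalian cells. An f1 origin is also present, which allows single-stranded DNA production. The short large T antigen, ble and bGH poly(A) fragments in the feature table appear to be backbone remnants or partial annotation matches rather than functional elements.

According to the record, the C199S substitution makes the probe insensitive to hydrogen peroxide. The construct is intended as a pH control in HyPer imaging experiments, helping to separate fluorescence changes caused by pH shifts from genuine peroxide responses of the parent sensor.
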