Features (pLannotate 1.2.2; 14 found; start..end, strand, type, name):
     61..364     +  enhancer       CMV enhancer: human cytomegalovirus immediate early enhancer
    365..568     +  promoter       CMV promoter: human cytomegalovirus (CMV) immediate early promoter
    604..2031    +  CDS            HyPerRed: red fluorescent genetically encoded indicator for H2O2 ()
   2035..2071    +  misc_feature   MCS (fragment): multiple cloning site
   2088..2172    +  CDS            large T antigen (fragment): large T antigen from SV40 (simian virus 40)
   2195..2316    +  polyA_signal   SV40 poly(A) signal: SV40 polyadenylation signal
   2350..2778    -  rep_origin     f1 ori (sequence partly withheld): f1 bacteriophage origin of replication; arrow indicates direction of (+) strand synthesis
   2805..2909    +  promoter       AmpR promoter: bla
   2911..3268    +  promoter       SV40 promoter: SV40 enhancer and early promoter
   3303..4097    +  CDS            NeoR/KanR: aminoglycoside phosphotransferase from Tn5; aph(3')-II (or nptII); confers resistance to neomycin, kanamycin, and G418 (Geneticin®)
   4118..4270    +  CDS            ble (fragment): BLE_KLEPN - Experimental evidence at protein level: Swiss-Prot protein existence level 1. Binding protein with a strong affinity to the bleomycin family of antibiotics. Binds to CL990; an antimitotic-antibiotic compound. From Klebsiella pneumoniae.
   4329..4376    +  polyA_signal   HSV TK poly(A) signal: herpes simplex virus thymidine kinase polyadenylation signal (Cole and Stacy, 1985)
   4467..4483    -  polyA_signal   bGH poly(A) signal (fragment): bovine growth hormone polyadenylation signal
   4705..5293    +  rep_origin     ori: high-copy-number ColE1/pMB1/pBR322/pUC origin of replication
>Addgene plasmid #48252 | pC1-HyPer-Red-C199S | addgene full sequence | sequence record 237924 | Addgene NGS Result
TAGTTATTAATAGTAATCAATTACGGGGTCATTAGTTCATAGCCCATATATGGAGTTCCGCGTTACATAA
CTTACGGTAAATGGCCCGCCTGGCTGACCGCCCAACGACCCCCGCCCATTGACGTCAATAATGACGTATG
TTCCCATAGTAACGCCAATAGGGACTTTCCATTGACGTCAATGGGTGGAGTATTTACGGTAAACTGCCCA
CTTGGCAGTACATCAAGTGTATCATATGCCAAGTACGCCCCCTATTGACGTCAATGACGGTAAATGGCCC
GCCTGGCATTATGCCCAGTACATGACCTTATGGGACTTTCCTACTTGGCAGTACATCTACGTATTAGTCA
TCGCTATTACCATGGTGATGCGGTTTTGGCAGTACATCAATGGGCGTGGATAGCGGTTTGACTCACGGGG
ATTTCCAAGTCTCCACCCCATTGACGTCAATGGGAGTTTGTTTTGGCACCAAAATCAACGGGACTTTCCA
AAATGTCGTAACAACTCCGCCCCATTGACGCAAATGGGCGGTAGGCGTGTACGGTGGGAGGTCTATATAA
GCAGAGCTGGTTTAGTGAACCGTCAGATCCGCTAGCCGCCACCATGGAGATGGCGAGCCAGCAGGGCGAG
ACGATGTCCGGACCGCTGCACATTGGTTTGATTCCCACAGTTGGACCGTACCTGCTACCGCATATTATCC
CTATGCTGCACCAGACCTTTCCAAAGCTGGAAATGTATCTGCATGAAGCACAGACCCACCAGTTACTGGC
GCAACTGGACAGCGGCAAACTCGATTGCGTGATCCTCGCGCTGGTGAAAGAGAGCGAAGCATTCATTGAA
GTGCCGTTGTTTGATGAGCCAATGTTGCTGGCTATCTATGAAGATCACCCGTGGGCGAACCGCGAATGCG
TACCGATGGCCGATCTGGCAGGGGAAAAACTGCTGATGCTGGAAGATGGTCACTCTTTGCGCGATCAGGC
AATGCCCCGCACGGTTTCCGAGCGGATGTACCCCGAGGACGGCGCCCTGAAGAGCGAGATCAAGAAGGGG
CTGAGGCTGAAGGACGGCGGCCACTACGCCGCCGAGGTCAAGACCACCTACAAGGCCAAGAAGCCCGTGC
AGCTGCCCGGCGCCTACATCGTCGACATCAAGTTGGACATCGTGTCCCACAACGAGGACTACACCATCGT
GGAACAGTGCGAACGCGCCGAGGGCCGCCACTCCACCGGCGGCATGGACGAGCTGTACAAGGGAGGTACA
GGCGGGAGTCTGGTGAGCAAGGGCGAGGAGGATAACATGGCCATCATCAAGGAGTTCATGCGCTTCAAGG
TGCACATGGAGGGCTCCGTGAACGGCCACGAGTTCGAGATCGAGGGCGAGGGCGAGGGCCGCCCCTACGA
GGCCTTTCAGACCGCTAAGCTGAAGGTGACCAAGGGTGGCCCCCTGCCCTTCGCCTGGGACATCCTGTCC
CCTCAGTTCATGTACGGCTCCAAGGCCTACATTAAGCACCCAGCCGACATCCCCGACTACTTCAAGCTGT
CCTTCCCCGAGGGCTTCAGGTGGGAGCGCGTGATGAACTTCGAGGACGGCGGCATTATTCACGTTAACCA
GGACTCCTCCCTGCAGGACGGCGTATTCATCTACAAGGTGAAGCTGCGCGGCACCAACTTCCCCCCCGAC
GGCCCCGTAATGCAGAAGAAGACCATGGGCTGGGAGGCTGCCGGGGTGGGTTTCTGTTTTGAAGCCGGGG
CGGATGAAGATACACACTTCCGCGCGACCAGCCTGGAAACTCTGCGCAACATGGTGGCGGCAGGTAGCGG
GATCACTTTACTGCCAGCGCTGGCTGTGCCGCCGGAGCGCAAACGCGATGGGGTTGTTTATCTGCCGTGC
ATTAAGCCGGAACCACGCCGCACTATTGGTCTGGTTTATCGTCCTGGCTCACCGCTGCGCAGCCGCTATG
AGCAGCTGGCAGAGGCCATCCGCGCAAGAATGGATGGCCATTTCGATAAAGTTTTAAAACAGGCGGTTTA
ATGAGAATTCTGCAGTCGACGGTACCGCGGGCCCGGGATCCACCGGATCTAGATAACTGATCATAATCAG
CCATACCACATTTGTAGAGGTTTTACTTGCTTTAAAAAACCTCCCACACCTCCCCCTGAACCTGAAACAT
AAAATGAATGCAATTGTTGTTGTTAACTTGTTTATTGCAGCTTATAATGGTTACAAATAAAGCAATAGCA
TCACAAATTTCACAAATAAAGCATTTTTTTCACTGCATTCTAGTTGTGGTTTGTCCAAACTCATCAATGT
ATCTTAAGGCGTAAATTGTAAGCGTTAATATTTTGTTAAAATTCGCGTTAAATTTTTGTTAAATCAGCTC
ATTTTTTAACCAATAGGCCGAAATCGGCAAAATCCCTTATAAATCAAAAGAATAGACCGAGATAGGGT
[37 nt withheld, positions 2449-2485]
AAAGAACGTGGACTCCAACGTCAAAGG
[49 nt withheld, positions 2513-2561]
T
[91 nt withheld, positions 2563-2653]
G
[124 nt withheld, positions 2655-2778]
CAGGTGGCACTTTTCGGGGAAATGTGCGCGGAACCCCTATTTGTTTATTTTTCTAAATACATTCAAATAT
GTATCCGCTCATGAGACAATAACCCTGATAAATGCTTCAATAATATTGAAAAAGGAAGAGTCCTGAGGCG
GAAAGAACCAGCTGTGGAATGTGTGTCAGTTAGGGTGTGGAAAGTCCCCAGGCTCCCCAGCAGGCAGAAG
TATGCAAAGCATGCATCTCAATTAGTCAGCAACCAGGTGTGGAAAGTCCCCAGGCTCCCCAGCAGGCAGA
AGTATGCAAAGCATGCATCTCAATTAGTCAGCAACCATAGTCCCGCCCCTAACTCCGCCCATCCCGCCCC
TAACTCCGCCCAGTTCCGCCCATTCTCCGCCCCATGGCTGACTAATTTTTTTTATTTATGCAGAGGCCGA
GGCCGCCTCGGCCTCTGAGCTATTCCAGAAGTAGTGAGGAGGCTTTTTTGGAGGCCTAGGCTTTTGCAAA
GATCGATCAAGAGACAGGATGAGGATCGTTTCGCATGATTGAACAAGATGGATTGCACGCAGGTTCTCCG
GCCGCTTGGGTGGAGAGGCTATTCGGCTATGACTGGGCACAACAGACAATCGGCTGCTCTGATGCCGCCG
TGTTCCGGCTGTCAGCGCAGGGGCGCCCGGTTCTTTTTGTCAAGACCGACCTGTCCGGTGCCCTGAATGA
ACTGCAAGACGAGGCAGCGCGGCTATCGTGGCTGGCCACGACGGGCGTTCCTTGCGCAGCTGTGCTCGAC
GTTGTCACTGAAGCGGGAAGGGACTGGCTGCTATTGGGCGAAGTGCCGGGGCAGGATCTCCTGTCATCTC
ACCTTGCTCCTGCCGAGAAAGTATCCATCATGGCTGATGCAATGCGGCGGCTGCATACGCTTGATCCGGC
TACCTGCCCATTCGACCACCAAGCGAAACATCGCATCGAGCGAGCACGTACTCGGATGGAAGCCGGTCTT
GTCGATCAGGATGATCTGGACGAAGAGCATCAGGGGCTCGCGCCAGCCGAACTGTTCGCCAGGCTCAAGG
CGAGCATGCCCGACGGCGAGGATCTCGTCGTGACCCATGGCGATGCCTGCTTGCCGAATATCATGGTGGA
AAATGGCCGCTTTTCTGGATTCATCGACTGTGGCCGGCTGGGTGTGGCGGACCGCTATCAGGACATAGCG
TTGGCTACCCGTGATATTGCTGAAGAGCTTGGCGGCGAATGGGCTGACCGCTTCCTCGTGCTTTACGGTA
TCGCCGCTCCCGATTCGCAGCGCATCGCCTTCTATCGCCTTCTTGACGAGTTCTTCTGAGCGGGACTCTG
GGGTTCGAAATGACCGACCAAGCGACGCCCAACCTGCCATCACGAGATTTCGATTCCACCGCCGCCTTCT
ATGAAAGGTTGGGCTTCGGAATCGTTTTCCGGGACGCCGGCTGGATGATCCTCCAGCGCGGGGATCTCAT
GCTGGAGTTCTTCGCCCACCCTAGGGGGAGGCTAACTGAAACACGGAAGGAGACAATACCGGAAGGAACC
CGCGCTATGACGGCAATAAAAAGACAGAATAAAACGCACGGTGTTGGGTCGTTTGTTCATAAACGCGGGG
TTCGGTCCCAGGGCTGGCACTCTGTCGATACCCCACCGAGACCCCATTGGGGCCAATACGCCCGCGTTTC
TTCCTTTTCCCCACCCCACCCCCCAAGTTCGGGTGAAGGCCCAGGGCTCGCAGCCAACGTCGGGGCGGCA
GGCCCTGCCATAGCCTCAGGTTACTCATATATACTTTAGATTGATTTAAAACTTCATTTTTAATTTAAAA
GGATCTAGGTGAAGATCCTTTTTGATAATCTCATGACCAAAATCCCTTAACGTGAGTTTTCGTTCCACTG
AGCGTCAGACCCCGTAGAAAAGATCAAAGGATCTTCTTGAGATCCTTTTTTTCTGCGCGTAATCTGCTGC
TTGCAAACAAAAAAACCACCGCTACCAGCGGTGGTTTGTTTGCCGGATCAAGAGCTACCAACTCTTTTTC
CGAAGGTAACTGGCTTCAGCAGAGCGCAGATACCAAATACTGTTCTTCTAGTGTAGCCGTAGTTAGGCCA
CCACTTCAAGAACTCTGTAGCACCGCCTACATACCTCGCTCTGCTAATCCTGTTACCAGTGGCTGCTGCC
AGTGGCGATAAGTCGTGTCTTACCGGGTTGGACTCAAGACGATAGTTACCGGATAAGGCGCAGCGGTCGG
GCTGAACGGGGGGTTCGTGCACACAGCCCAGCTTGGAGCGAACGACCTACACCGAACTGAGATACCTACA
GCGTGAGCTATGAGAAAGCGCCACGCTTCCCGAAGGGAGAAAGGCGGACAGGTATCCGGTAAGCGGCAGG
GTCGGAACAGGAGAGCGCACGAGGGAGCTTCCAGGGGGAAACGCCTGGTATCTTTATAGTCCTGTCGGGT
TTCGCCACCTCTGACTTGAGCGTCGATTTTTGTGATGCTCGTCAGGGGGGCGGAGCCTATGGAAAAACGC
CAGCAACGCGGCCTTTTTACGGTTCCTGGCCTTTTGCTGGCCTTTTGCTCACATGTTCTTTCCTGCGTTA
TCCCCTGATTCTGTGGATAACCGTATTACCGCCATGCAT
