>Addgene plasmid #48252 | pC1-HyPer-Red-C199S | depositor partial sequence | sequence record 69616 | HyPer-Red-C199S
ATGGAGATGGCGAGCCAGCAGGGCGAGACGATGTCCGGACCGCTGCACATTGGTTTGATTCCCACAGTTG
GACCGTACCTGCTACCGCATATTATCCCTATGCTGCACCAGACCTTTCCAAAGCTGGAAATGTATCTGCA
TGAAGCACAGACCCACCAGTTACTGGCGCAACTGGACAGCGGCAAACTCGATTGCGTGATCCTCGCGCTG
GTGAAAGAGAGCGAAGCATTCATTGAAGTGCCGTTGTTTGATGAGCCAATGTTGCTGGCTATCTATGAAG
ATCACCCGTGGGCGAACCGCGAATGCGTACCGATGGCCGATCTGGCAGGGGAAAAACTGCTGATGCTGGA
AGATGGTCACTCTTTGCGCGATCAGGCAATGCCCCGCACGGTTTCCGAGCGGATGTACCCCGAGGACGGC
GCCCTGAAGAGCGAGATCAAGAAGGGGCTGAGGCTGAAGGACGGCGGCCACTACGCCGCCGAGGTCAAGA
CCACCTACAAGGCCAAGAAGCCCGTGCAGCTGCCCGGCGCCTACATCGTCGACATCAAGTTGGACATCGT
GTCCCACAACGAGGACTACACCATCGTGGAACAGTGCGAACGCGCCGAGGGCCGCCACTCCACCGGCGGC
ATGGACGAGCTGTACAAGGGAGGTACAGGCGGGAGTCTGGTGAGCAAGGGCGAGGAGGATAACATGGCCA
TCATCAAGGAGTTCATGCGCTTCAAGGTGCACATGGAGGGCTCCGTGAACGGCCACGAGTTCGAGATCGA
GGGCGAGGGCGAGGGCCGCCCCTACGAGGCCTTTCAGACCGCTAAGCTGAAGGTGACCAAGGGTGGCCCC
CTGCCCTTCGCCTGGGACATCCTGTCCCCTCAGTTCATGTACGGCTCCAAGGCCTACATTAAGCACCCAG
CCGACATCCCCGACTACTTCAAGCTGTCCTTCCCCGAGGGCTTCAGGTGGGAGCGCGTGATGAACTTCGA
GGACGGCGGCATTATTCACGTTAACCAGGACTCCTCCCTGCAGGACGGCGTATTCATCTACAAGGTGAAG
CTGCGCGGCACCAACTTCCCCCCCGACGGCCCCGTAATGCAGAAGAAGACCATGGGCTGGGAGGCTGCCG
GGGTGGGTTTCTGTTTTGAAGCCGGGGCGGATGAAGATACACACTTCCGCGCGACCAGCCTGGAAACTCT
GCGCAACATGGTGGCGGCAGGTAGCGGGATCACTTTACTGCCAGCGCTGGCTGTGCCGCCGGAGCGCAAA
CGCGATGGGGTTGTTTATCTGCCGTGCATTAAGCCGGAACCACGCCGCACTATTGGTCTGGTTTATCGTC
CTGGCTCACCGCTGCGCAGCCGCTATGAGCAGCTGGCAGAGGCCATCCGCGCAAGAATGGATGGCCATTT
CGATAAAGTTTTAAAACAGGCGGTTTAATGA
