>Addgene plasmid #48252 | pC1-HyPer-Red-C199S | addgene partial sequence | sequence record 72906 | CMV-F 5'-CGCAAATGGGCGGTAGGCGTG-3'
GTTGAACCGTCAGATCCGCTAGCCGCCACCATGGAGATGGCGAGCCAGCAGGGCGAGACGATGTCCGGAC
CGCTGCACATTGGTTTGATTCCCACAGTTGGACCGTACCTGCTACCGCATATTATCCCTATGCTGCACCA
GACCTTTCCAAAGCTGGAAATGTATCTGCATGAAGCACAGACCCACCAGTTACTGGCGCAACTGGACAGC
GGCAAACTCGATTGCGTGATCCTCGCGCTGGTGAAAGAGAGCGAAGCATTCATTGAAGTGCCGTTGTTTG
ATGAGCCAATGTTGCTGGCTATCTATGAAGATCACCCGTGGGCGAACCGCGAATGCGTACCGATGGCCGA
TCTGGCAGGGGAAAAACTGCTGATGCTGGAAGATGGTCACTCTTTGCGCGATCAGGCAATGCCCCGCACG
GTTTCCGAGCGGATGTACCCCGAGGACGGCGCCCTGAAGAGCGAGATCAAGAAGGGGCTGAGGCTGAAGG
ACGGCGGCCACTACGCCGCCGAGGTCAAGACCACCTACAAGGCCAAGAAGCCCGTGCAGCTGCCCGGCGC
CTACATCGTCGACATCAAGTTGGACATCGTGTCCCACAACGAGGACTACACCATCGTGGAACAGTGCGAA
CGCGCCGAGGGCCGCCACTCCACCGGCGGCATGGACGAGCTGTACAAGGGAGGTACAGGCGGGAGTCTGG
TGAGCAAGGGCGAGGAGGATAACATGGCCATCATCAAGGAGTTCATGCGCTTCAAGGTGCACATGGAGGG
CTCCGTGAACGGCCACGAGTTCGAGATCGAGGGCGAGGGCGAGGGCCGCCCCTACGAGGCCTTTCAGACC
GCTAAGCTGAAGGTGACCAAGGGTGGCCCCCTGCCCTTCGCCTGGGACATCCTGTCCCCTCAGTTCATGT
ACGGCTCCAAGGCCTACATTAAGCACCCAGCCGA
