>Addgene plasmid #48252 | pC1-HyPer-Red-C199S | addgene partial sequence | sequence record 73487 | SV40pA-R 5'-GAAATTTGTGATGCTATTGC-3'
GTTTCAGGTTCAGGGGGAGGTGTGGGAGGTTTTTTAAAGCAAGTAAAACCTCTACAAATGTGGTATGGCT
GATTATGATCAGTTATCTAGATCCGGTGGATCCCGGGCCCGCGGTACCGTCGACTGCAGAATTCTCATTA
AACCGCCTGTTTTAAAACTTTATCGAAATGGCCATCCATTCTTGCGCGGATGGCCTCTGCCAGCTGCTCA
TAGCGGCTGCGCAGCGGTGAGCCAGGACGATAAACCAGACCAATAGTGCGGCGTGGTTCCGGCTTAATGC
ACGGCAGATAAACAACCCCATCGCGTTTGCGCTCCGGCGGCACAGCCAGCGCTGGCAGTAAAGTGATCCC
GCTACCTGCCGCCACCATGTTGCGCAGAGTTTCCAGGCTGGTCGCGCGGAAGTGTGTATCTTCATCCGCC
CCGGCTTCAAAACAGAAACCCACCCCGGCAGCCTCCCAGCCCATGGTCTTCTTCTGCATTACGGGGCCGT
CGGGGGGGAAGTTGGTGCCGCGCAGCTTCACCTTGTAGATGAATACGCCGTCCTGCAGGGAGGAGTCCTG
GTTAACGTGAATAATGCCGCCGTCCTCGAAGTTCATCACGCGCTCCCACCTGAAGCCCTCGGGGAAGGAC
AGCTTGAAGTAGTCGGGGATGTCGGCTGGGTGCTTAATGTAGGCCTTGGAGCCGTACATGAACTGAGGGG
ACAGGATGTCCCAGGCGAAGGGCAGGGGGCCACCCTTGGTCACCTTCAGCTTAGCGGTCTGAAAGGCCTC
GTA
